>Addgene plasmid #116018 | pVL18 - pNST3 | addgene full sequence | sequence record 228117 | Addgene NGS Result
GACGAAAGGGCCTCGTGATACGCCTATTTTTATAGGTTAATGTCATGATAATAATGGTTTCTTAGACGTC
AGGTGGCACTTTTCGGGGAAATGTGCGCGGAACCCCTATTTGTTTATTTTTCTAAATACATTCAAATATG
TATCCGCTCATGAGACAATAACCCTGATAAATGCTTCAATAATATTGAAAAAGGAAGAGTATGAGTATTC
AACATTTCCGTGTCGCCCTTATTCCCTTTTTTGCGGCATTTTGCCTTCCTGTTTTTGCTCACCCAGAAAC
GCTGGTGAAAGTAAAAGATGCTGAAGATCAGTTGGGTGCACGAGTGGGTTACATCGAACTGGATCTCAAC
AGCGGTAAGATCCTTGAGAGTTTTCGCCCCGAAGAACGTTTTCCAATGATGAGCACTTTTAAAGTTCTGC
TATGTGGCGCGGTATTATCCCGTATTGACGCCGGGCAAGAGCAACTCGGTCGCCGCATACACTATTCTCA
GAATGACTTGGTTGAGTACTCACCAGTCACAGAAAAGCATCTTACGGATGGCATGACAGTAAGAGAATTA
TGCAGTGCTGCCATAACCATGAGTGATAACACTGCGGCCAACTTACTTCTGACAACGATCGGAGGACCGA
AGGAGCTAACCGCTTTTTTGCACAACATGGGGGATCATGTAACTCGCCTTGATCGTTGGGAACCGGAGCT
GAATGAAGCCATACCAAACGACGAGCGTGACACCACGATGCCTGTAGCAATGGCAACAACGTTGCGCAAA
CTATTAACTGGCGAACTACTTACTCTAGCTTCCCGGCAACAATTAATAGACTGGATGGAGGCGGATAAAG
TTGCAGGACCACTTCTGCGCTCGGCCCTTCCGGCTGGCTGGTTTATTGCTGATAAATCTGGAGCCGGTGA
GCGTGGCTCTCGAGGTATCATTGCAGCACTGGGGCCAGATGGTAAGCCCTCCCGTATCGTAGTTATCTAC
ACGACGGGGAGTCAGGCAACTATGGATGAACGAAATAGACAGATCGCTGAGATAGGTGCCTCACTGATTA
AGCATTGGTAACTGTCAGACCAAGTTTACTCATATATACTTTAGATTGATTTAAAACTTCATTTTTAATT
TAAAAGGATCTAGGTGAAGATCCTTTTTGATAATCTCATGACCAAAATCCCTTAACGTGAGTTTTCGTTC
CACTGAGCGTCAGACCCCGTAGAAAAGATCAAAGGATCTTCTTGAGATCCTTTTTTTCTGCGCGTAATCT
GCTGCTTGCAAACAAAAAAACCACCGCTACCAGCGGTGGTTTGTTTGCCGGATCAAGAGCTACCAACTCT
TTTTCCGAAGGTAACTGGCTTCAGCAGAGCGCAGATACCAAATACTGTTCTTCTAGTGTAGCCGTAGTTA
GGCCACCACTTCAAGAACTCTGTAGCACCGCCTACATACCTCGCTCTGCTAATCCTGTTACCAGTGGCTG
CTGCCAGTGGCGATAAGTCGTGTCTTACCGGGTTGGACTCAAGACGATAGTTACCGGATAAGGCGCAGCG
GTCGGGCTGAACGGGGGGTTCGTGCACACAGCCCAGCTTGGAGCGAACGACCTACACCGAACTGAGATAC
CTACAGCGTGAGCTATGAGAAAGCGCCACGCTTCCCGAAGGGAGAAAGGCGGACAGGTATCCGGTAAGCG
GCAGGGTCGGAACAGGAGAGCGCACGAGGGAGCTTCCAGGGGGAAACGCCTGGTATCTTTATAGTCCTGT
CGGGTTTCGCCACCTCTGACTTGAGCGTCGATTTTTGTGATGCTCGTCAGGGGGGCGGAGCCTATGGAAA
AACGCCAGCAACGCGGCCTTTTTACGGTTCCTGGCCTTTTGCTGGCCTTTTGCTCACATGTTCTTTCCTG
CGTTATCCCCTGATTCTGTGGATAACCGTATTACCGCCTTTGAGTGAGCTGATACCGCTCGCCGCAGCCG
AACGACCGAGCGCAGCGAGTCAGTGAGCGAGGAAGCGGAAGAGCGCCCAATACGCAAACCGCCTCTCCCC
GCGCGTTGGCCGATTCATTAATGCAGCTGGCACGACAGGTTTCCCGACTGGAAAGCGGGCAGTGAGCGCA
ACGCAATTAATGTGAGTTAGCTCACTCATTAGGCACCCCAGGCTTTACACTTTATGCTTCCGGCTCGTAT
GTTGTGTGGAATTGTGAGCGGATAACAATTTCACACGAGCTATTTAGGTGACACTATAGAAGTGAAGCTT
GGTCTCAACCTATTCTACACATTCACAAAGTTTACTACACTATATATAATTTACCCAACAAACACTTATT
TTACTGCATTATTCAGTATATTATCTTACCTATAAATGTGTATCATCATCATCAATAACGCGATTATTTG
TGCTGAAGGATTATATATTCAAAATGATCTAGTTATATATGTCACATGATTGCCGTTAACAAGACACATT
TGAAGAAGCTAAGCAAGAAAAACGGACACTTTTGCGACTTGTTACATAATTTAACTTATAGGTCAAAAGA
ATTTGATTAGTCATTGCAACTACGTGTGGATGTCACTTTCTATTCAACCAAAACTCACAATATTATATGA
TCTAGTTTTGTCGTATTACTGATTTGTATTATAAAATGTTATTTAATTTGAATTCTACGTAGATATTGCT
CATGCATGATAGTATGTATCTAAACTATTCAAATAACTAACTACGTGGATATTTTATAATCCAAGTAAAA
AGCAGAAAGTGGGTAACTACGTCAGTATGACTATACTTTTATCGGAATTGCTTGACATCCAAACTTTTGC
TATGCTTCACCAACCAATGCAGTTTCACTTAATTATTAACTATTGACTATGTCTTATTAAGTTAGCACTA
ATTCGTTAATCATTCAAAACGTTATTTGATTGAATTACATATTACACTCTCTTTCTGCATCACCACTCAC
ACCATATGCAACTATAACCAACTCATCACATTCAAATGTATTAATTGGATTTTGGTGCGAGATTAAAAAT
TGAAAGGAAACAAAATATGATAATGGGATAAAATCTTGAACGGAAACTCAAACTAATCCTCATAAGGTAT
AACAAAATAACAATTTAAGCTAAGCACAACAACATACAAGTTCGACCTTTTCCTTTGATGATCCAGCCCA
ACAGTTCTCTTATATCTCAAACCATTCGACCATTTGAGCCAAACTAGCTAAACCTGCAGGAATCAAAACC
AACAAAGATTCAGATTAGCTAAACCGGTTTCATCCCTTTGTCACATGACTCACATCCGTCTTCTACATAA
CGATTTCTAATGATGTGAGCTCTTAACTTGCTCCAGCAAGATCATCAACTTTGGAGCACCTTCAATGATT
TAGTTAACATGTTAGATAAATTAAATATTCTTGTTTCAATATATATCAACTTTAGTGTAAAAGCCTTAAC
ATTCTCTTAAATATTTAATTTATTTCTCCTTATTTCGATTTAATGACAAATGTGAATTAATTTTTGTGAT
ATTTTTGTTCGAAATTAGTTTTCAGTTAATAACATACATGTGAGCATGGGACACACATGATTTAACAAAA
GGGAATGACGAAATGATATATCAAAATATTAGTATGGGAACAAATTACGAGGTGAAACTTCACACTCAAC
TCAATTAAAACTAGAATAAAGAAATGGAAAAAGTGAAAGAATGAGAGGTCAAATGTGGTTAATCATTATG
TGGTATTAGTTAATCCATCAATTGTGTACCCAAAAGCATGATTAAGCATAGAATTTAGAGAAACAAAACA
TCATTATTAATGTTGAAACACAAAGATCCCATCAACAGACAAATGATAAGTACAGTGCATGTAGGGTAAC
AACTTTTATGTACATGTTATATACTTATATTATATAATAAGAAAACGATTAAAGTGTCATTGCTCCAGCC
TCTATTTGTAAATCATATTATATCAGTATGCTTAATTCCAATAATTAAGTCCATAACTAAAATATATACA
CATATATGTATGTTAAATGGTTGAATATATACATATATTTTCATAAACAAATATTGCTAATTAATTCAGT
TATTTGTGTACATAATCCAACTATCACCTTTTTAGCTGGAAGTGGATATTCCAACATGTCAGTCTGTCAC
TCCCACATTCATACTCTCTATTCTTTTTAGCTATTTCAATATCTACGGTTAAATATTAATGGCTATATAG
CCTTACCCTTCATTTTAGTTTTTTTTTGGTATTCGCATAACCATCGAATACTCAAACTTACTATGTAAGA
TGGTCTGAATAACTATTTCCGATTTAAGATGAATAGCTAGATTGAAATATACATGCACTAATTGGACATG
CACTAAAGGCAGAGGTGAATTAAATGATGAAATGAAGATGAAGTGTCACACTTGTGCAAAAAGCATGTCC
CCTGCTCTTCTCCGCTTGTTTCAATTTCTTTGACTTTCATCACGTTTTTGTCACTTAAATACACCAAAAA
ATATAGTACAATTAAACATCGAAAATCGTCCAAAAAGAAGAAAAAAAATCATGGAAAGTTCTTTCGTTAA
TGTTACACACATTATCTTGATTAGGTGACACCAGATATTAGAATAAAAATGATAGATTATGAAAAGAAAA
AAAAAATTGATGTATTTTTAGGATACATCGAAAGGAATGAACATACCAAAAACATGGGAAAAAATAGATA
ACTAATTAACATGGTAGAATGTAGATGACGTAGATCATGAAACGAGTGTGTGATATATTAATGAAAATTA
TTTTAATATACGTAGCTATATTAGAAAATAATTTACATTTATTTTCTTCTAAACAAATCTATACTTTATA
TTTACATACATTAGTAAAGACCAAAACACATGGAATTCAAATTCTGCAATAAGTAATTGCAAGAAAACAC
AAAGATTAATCCCCCACTAAACCCGTTTATTTACGTTAGTATTTTTCCGTTTTATACATTACACATGACA
TGACATTACACGTCAAAAGAAATATGTCTTACGTCAGAACTTACGTATGATCAAACTCGATTTAAACATA
GAAACATCTGTTTACTAAATTATACTAATTTCATAAAGACACTTTAATGCATGAACTTCTTTGTTTAAAT
AACAATTTCCCCCTTTTGGGGGCTATGTCTCGTCGAGTCCTACCACCATTATAAATTATCTCATCGTTTG
CTTTCTTTTTTTTAAGTTGTAACCATTTCCACTCGTAATCATACAACTTCTCTACTCTTCTAGAGCAAAA
ACCCAAAAATATATTGCTATCTTCGTTAAAACATGAGACCGAATTCTCGCCCTATAGTGAGTCGTATTAC
CTGGCCGTCGTTTTACAACGTCGTGACTGGGAAAACCCTGGCGTTACCCAACTTAATCGCCTTGCAGCAC
ATCCCCCTTTCGCCAGCTGGCGTAATAGCGAAGAGGCCCGCACCGATCGCCCTTCCCAACAGTTGCGCAG
CCTGAATGGCGAATGGCGCCTGATGCGGTATTTTCTCCTTACGCATCTGTGCGGTATTTCACACCGCATA
TGGTGCACTCTCAGTACAATCTGCTCTGATGCCGCATAGTTAAGCCAGCCCCGACACCCGCCAACACCCG
CTGACGCGCCCTGACGGGCTTGTCTGCTCCCGGCATCCGCTTACAGACAAGCTGTGACCGTCTCCGGGAG
CTGCATGTGTCAGAGGTTTTCACCGTCATCACCGAAACGCGCGA
Features (pLannotate 1.2.2; 12 found; start..end, strand, type, name):
     96..200     +  promoter       AmpR promoter: bla
    201..1061    +  CDS            AmpR: β-lactamase; bla; confers resistance to ampicillin, carbenicillin, and related antibiotics
   1232..1820    +  rep_origin     ori: high-copy-number ColE1/pMB1/pBR322/pUC origin of replication
   2003..2095    +  CDS            lacI (fragment): lac repressor; lacI; The lac repressor binds to the lac operator to inhibit transcription in E. coli. This inhibition can be relieved by adding lactose or isopropyl-β-D-thiogalactopyranoside (IPTG).
   2108..2129    +  protein_bind   CAP binding site: CAP binding activates transcription in the presence of cAMP. E. coli catabolite activator protein
   2144..2174    +  promoter       lac promoter: promoter for the E. coli lac operon
   2182..2198    +  protein_bind   lac operator: The lac repressor binds to the lac operator to inhibit transcription in E. coli. This inhibition can be relieved by adding lactose or isopropyl-β-D-thiogalactopyranoside (IPTG). lac repressor encoded by lacI
   2212..2230    +  promoter       SP6 promoter: promoter for bacteriophage SP6 RNA polymerase
   5301..5319    -  promoter       T7 promoter: promoter for bacteriophage T7 RNA polymerase
   5321..5473    +  CDS            lacZα (fragment): LacZα fragment of β-galactosidase; lacZ fragment
   5479..5578    -  misc_feature   bom (fragment): basis of mobility region from pBR322
   5680..1       -  CDS            rop (fragment) (across the origin): Rop protein, which maintains plasmids at low copy number; rop
