[The description below was written by a language model from this plasmid's Addgene catalogue record and pLannotate feature annotations shown in this document.]
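Description:
pVL18 - pNST3 is a GreenGate entry vector that carries a promoter module for assembling plant expression constructs. It is built on the backbone recorded as A000, and the vector type is otherwise unspecified. The sequenced plasmid is 5,714 nt long. It is a high-copy E. coli cloning plasmid that replicates from a ColE1/pUC-type origin and is selected with ampicillin through the β-lactamase gene and its native bla promoter. The remaining annotated features are typical remnants of a general-purpose cloning backbone. They include a short lacI fragment, the CAP binding site, lac promoter and lac operator, a lacZα fragment, and partial bom and rop sequences, none of which are part of the payload.

The insert is pNST3, a 3,028 bp promoter fragment from Arabidopsis thaliana. The feature table gives it no annotation of its own, but the unannotated stretch between the SP6 and T7 phage promoters is about the right size and presumably holds it. These flanking promoter sites are also commonly used as sequencing primer sites. In GreenGate cloning, entry modules are released by a type IIS restriction enzyme and ligated in a fixed order into a plant destination vector. A promoter module such as this one occupies the first position, upstream of the coding sequence, tag and terminator modules. The record does not give the cloning sites or the overhangs. The plasmid comes from a toolkit for inducible, cell type-specific gene expression in Arabidopsis, where the NST3 promoter would supply the tissue specificity of an assembled construct. The record does not say which cell type it targets.
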