Addgene plasmid #116018: pVL18 - pNST3
Purpose: entry vector for GreenGate cloning method, promoter
Depositing lab: Thomas Greb. Depositing organization: Universitaet Heidelberg. Publication: A Comprehensive Toolkit for Inducible, Cell Type-Specific Gene Expression in Arabidopsis. Schurholz AK, Lopez-Salmeron V, Li Z, Forner J, Wenzl C, Gaillochet C, Augustin S, Vilches-Barro A, Fuchs M, Gebert M, Lohmann JU, Greb T, Wolf S. Plant Physiol. 2018 Jul 19. pii: pp.18.00463. doi: 10.1104/pp.18.00463. PubMed 30026289.
Backbone
  Vector backbone: A000
  Vector type: Unspecified
Growth in bacteria
  Bacterial resistance: Ampicillin, 100 μg/mL
  Growth temperature: 37°C
  Growth strain: DH5alpha
  Copy number: High Copy
Gene/Insert
  Gene/Insert name: pNST3
  Species: A. thaliana (mustard weed)
  Insert size (bp): 3028
  Cloning method: Restriction Enzyme; 5′ cloning site Unknown (unknown if destroyed); 3′ cloning site Unknown (unknown if destroyed)
Terms and licenses: Academic/Nonprofit Terms; Industry Terms: Not Available to Industry
How to cite: pVL18 - pNST3 was a gift from Thomas Greb (Addgene plasmid # 116018 ; http://n2t.net/addgene:116018 ; RRID:Addgene_116018)
